LOCUS       Exported 7118 bp ds-DNA circular SYN 12-MAY-2021
DEFINITION  synthetic circular DNA
ACCESSION   .
VERSION     .
KEYWORDS    pAAV-Ef1a-FAS-NpHR3.0-eYFP-WPRE-pA
SOURCE      synthetic DNA construct
  ORGANISM  synthetic DNA construct
REFERENCE   1 (bases 1 to 7118)
  AUTHORS   Saunders A, Johnson CA, Sabatini BL
  TITLE     Novel recombinant adeno-associated viruses for Cre activated and
            inactivated transgene expression in neurons.
  JOURNAL   Front Neural Circuits. 2012 Jul 27;6:47. doi:
            10.3389/fncir.2012.00047. eCollection 2012.
  PUBMED    22866029
REFERENCE   2 (bases 1 to 7118)
  AUTHORS   .
  TITLE     Direct Submission
  JOURNAL   Exported May 12, 2021 from SnapGene Server 1.1.58
            http://www.snapgene.com
FEATURES             Location/Qualifiers
     source          1..7118
                     /organism="synthetic DNA construct"
                     /mol_type="other DNA"
     repeat_region   1..141
                     /label=AAV2 ITR
                     /note="inverted terminal repeat of adeno-associated virus
                     serotype 2"
     repeat_region   12..141
                     /label=AAV2 ITR
     promoter        242..1419
                     /label=EF-1-alpha promoter
                     /note="strong constitutive promoter for human elongation
                     factor EF-1-alpha"
     intron          473..1410
                     /label=EF-1-alpha intron A
                     /note="intron upstream of the start codon of human
                     EF-1-alpha"
     primer_bind     1367..1387
                     /label=EF1a-F
                     /note="Human elongation factor-1a promoter, forward primer"
     CDS             2440..3153
                     /codon_start=1
                     /product="enhanced YFP"
                     /label=EYFP
                     /note="mammalian codon-optimized"
                     /translation="VSKGEELFTGVVPILVELDGDVNGHKFSVSGEGEGDATYGKLTLK
                     FICTTGKLPVPWPTLVTTFGYGLQCFARYPDHMKQHDFFKSAMPEGYVQERTIFFKDDG
                     NYKTRAEVKFEGDTLVNRIELKGIDFKEDGNILGHKLEYNYNSHNVYIMADKQKNGIKV
                     NFKIRHNIEDGSVQLADHYQQNTPIGDGPVLLPDNHYLSYQSALSKDPNEKRDHMVLLE
                     FVTAAGITLGMDELYK"
     primer_bind     complement(2482..2503)
                     /label=EGFP-N
                     /note="EGFP, reverse primer"
     primer_bind     complement(2743..2762)
                     /label=EXFP-R
                     /note="For distinguishing EGFP variants, reverse primer"
     primer_bind     3090..3111
                     /label=EGFP-C
                     /note="EGFP, forward primer"
     misc_feature    3245..3833
                     /label=WPRE
                     /note="woodchuck hepatitis virus posttranscriptional
                     regulatory element"
     primer_bind     complement(3298..3318)
                     /label=WPRE-R
                     /note="WPRE, reverse primer"
     CDS             complement(3716..3727)
                     /codon_start=1
                     /product="Factor Xa recognition and cleavage site"
                     /label=Factor Xa site
                     /translation="IEGR"
     polyA_signal    3865..4341
                     /label=hGH poly(A) signal
                     /note="human growth hormone polyadenylation signal"
     primer_bind     complement(4064..4083)
                     /label=hGH-PA-R
                     /note="Human growth hormone terminator, reverse primer"
     repeat_region   4381..4521
                     /label=AAV2 ITR
                     /note="inverted terminal repeat of adeno-associated virus
                     serotype 2"
     repeat_region   4381..4510
                     /label=AAV2 ITR
     rep_origin      4596..5051
                     /direction=RIGHT
                     /label=f1 ori
                     /note="f1 bacteriophage origin of replication; arrow
                     indicates direction of (+) strand synthesis"
     primer_bind     complement(4683..4702)
                     /label=F1ori-R
                     /note="F1 origin, reverse primer"
     primer_bind     4893..4914
                     /label=F1ori-F
                     /note="F1 origin, forward primer"
     primer_bind     complement(5068..5087)
                     /label=pRS-marker
                     /note="pRS vectors, use to sequence yeast selectable
                     marker"
     primer_bind     5187..5209
                     /label=pGEX 3'
                     /note="pGEX vectors, reverse primer"
     primer_bind     complement(5247..5265)
                     /label=pBRforEco
                     /note="pBR322 vectors, upsteam of EcoRI site, forward
                     primer"
     promoter        5333..5437
                     /gene="bla"
                     /label=AmpR promoter
     CDS             5438..6298
                     /codon_start=1
                     /gene="bla"
                     /product="beta-lactamase"
                     /label=AmpR
                     /note="confers resistance to ampicillin, carbenicillin, and
                     related antibiotics"
                     /translation="MSIQHFRVALIPFFAAFCLPVFAHPETLVKVKDAEDQLGARVGYI
                     ELDLNSGKILESFRPEERFPMMSTFKVLLCGAVLSRIDAGQEQLGRRIHYSQNDLVEYS
                     PVTEKHLTDGMTVRELCSAAITMSDNTAANLLLTTIGGPKELTAFLHNMGDHVTRLDRW
                     EPELNEAIPNDERDTTMPVAMATTLRKLLTGELLTLASRQQLIDWMEADKVAGPLLRSA
                     LPAGWFIADKSGAGERGSRGIIAALGPDGKPSRIVVIYTTGSQATMDERNRQIAEIGAS
                     LIKHW"
     primer_bind     complement(5656..5675)
                     /label=Amp-R
                     /note="Ampicillin resistance gene, reverse primer"
     rep_origin      6469..7057
                     /direction=RIGHT
                     /label=ori
                     /note="high-copy-number ColE1/pMB1/pBR322/pUC origin of
                     replication"
     primer_bind     6958..6977
                     /label=pBR322ori-F
                     /note="pBR322 origin, forward primer"
ORIGIN
        1 cctgcaggca gctgcgcgct cgctcgctca ctgaggccgc ccgggcaaag cccgggcgtc
       61 gggcgacctt tggtcgcccg gcctcagtga gcgagcgagc gcgcagagag ggagtggcca
      121 actccatcac taggggttcc tgcggccgca cgcgtaagct ttgcaaagat ggataaagtt
      181 ttaaacagag aggaatcttt gcagctaatg gaccttctag gtcttgaaag gagtgggaat
      241 tggctccggt gcccgtcagt gggcagagcg cacatcgccc acagtccccg agaagttggg
      301 gggaggggtc ggcaattgaa ccggtgccta gagaaggtgg cgcggggtaa actgggaaag
      361 tgatgtcgtg tactggctcc gcctttttcc cgagggtggg ggagaaccgt atataagtgc
      421 agtagtcgcc gtgaacgttc tttttcgcaa cgggtttgcc gccagaacac aggtaagtgc
      481 cgtgtgtggt tcccgcgggc ctggcctctt tacgggttat ggcccttgcg tgccttgaat
      541 tacttccact ggctgcagta cgtgattctt gatcccgagc ttcgggttgg aagtgggtgg
      601 gagagttcga ggccttgcgc ttaaggagcc ccttcgcctc gtgcttgagt tgaggcctgg
      661 cctgggcgct ggggccgccg cgtgcgaatc tggtggcacc ttcgcgcctg tctcgctgct
      721 ttcgataagt ctctagccat ttaaaatttt tgatgacctg ctgcgacgct ttttttctgg
      781 caagatagtc ttgtaaatgc gggccaagat ctgcacactg gtatttcggt ttttggggcc
      841 gcgggcggcg acggggcccg tgcgtcccag cgcacatgtt cggcgaggcg gggcctgcga
      901 gcgcggccac cgagaatcgg acgggggtag tctcaagctg gccggcctgc tctggtgcct
      961 ggcctcgcgc cgccgtgtat cgccccgccc tgggcggcaa ggctggcccg gtcggcacca
     1021 gttgcgtgag cggaaagatg gccgcttccc ggccctgctg cagggagctc aaaatggagg
     1081 acgcggcgct cgggagagcg ggcgggtgag tcacccacac aaaggaaaag ggcctttccg
     1141 tcctcagccg tcgcttcatg tgactccacg gagtaccggg cgccgtccag gcacctcgat
     1201 tagttctcga gcttttggag tacgtcgtct ttaggttggg gggaggggtt ttatgcgatg
     1261 gagtttcccc acactgagtg ggtggagact gaagttaggc cagcttggca cttgatgtaa
     1321 ttctccttgg aatttgccct ttttgagttt ggatcttggt tcattctcaa gcctcagaca
     1381 gtggttcaaa gtttttttct tccatttcag gtgtcgtgag gtaccggatc ctctagagtc
     1441 gactccggaa caacttcgta tatacctttc tatacgaagt tgtggcgcgc cgccaccatg
     1501 acagagaccc tgcctcccgt gaccgagagt gccgtggccc ttcaagccga ggttacccaa
     1561 agggagttgt tcgagttcgt gctgaacgac cctttgcttg caagcagtct ctatatcaac
     1621 atcgcacttg caggactgag tatactgctg ttcgttttta tgacccgagg actcgatgat
     1681 ccacgggcaa aacttattgc tgtgtcaacc atccttgtgc ctgtcgtcag cattgcctcc
     1741 tacactggat tggcgagcgg cctgacaatt tccgttcttg aaatgccagc gggccatttt
     1801 gcagaaggca gctcagtgat gctgggagga gaagaggtag atggtgtagt caccatgtgg
     1861 ggacggtatc tcacctgggc actttccacg cccatgattc tcctcgctct gggtctcctg
     1921 gccggaagca atgctacaaa gctcttcaca gctatcactt tcgatatcgc tatgtgcgtg
     1981 actggccttg ccgcggccct gactacctcc tcccacctca tgagatggtt ctggtacgct
     2041 atcagttgtg catgctttct ggtggtcttg tatatcctgc tggtggagtg ggcacaggac
     2101 gccaaagccg cgggaaccgc tgacatgttc aataccctga agctgttgac agtagtgatg
     2161 tggctggggt atccaattgt gtgggctctt ggagtcgagg gtatcgcggt gttgcccgtt
     2221 ggggtgacga gctggggata ttctttcctg gatatcgtgg caaagtacat tttcgcattc
     2281 ttgctcctga actatctgac gtcaaacgaa tctgtcgtgt ccggcagcat tttggatgtt
     2341 ccatctgctt ctgggacccc ggctgatgat gcggccgcca agagcaggat caccagcgag
     2401 ggcgagtaca tccccctgga ccagatcgac atcaacgtgg tgagcaaggg cgaggagctg
     2461 ttcaccgggg tggtgcccat cctggtcgag ctggacggcg acgtaaacgg ccacaagttc
     2521 agcgtgtccg gcgagggcga gggcgatgcc acctacggca agctgaccct gaagttcatc
     2581 tgcaccaccg gcaagctgcc cgtgccctgg cccaccctcg tgaccacctt cggctacggc
     2641 ctgcagtgct tcgcccgcta ccccgaccac atgaagcagc acgacttctt caagtccgcc
     2701 atgcccgaag gctacgtcca ggagcgcacc atcttcttca aggacgacgg caactacaag
     2761 acccgcgccg aggtgaagtt cgagggcgac accctggtga accgcatcga gctgaagggc
     2821 atcgacttca aggaggacgg caacatcctg gggcacaagc tggagtacaa ctacaacagc
     2881 cacaacgtct atatcatggc cgacaagcag aagaacggca tcaaggtgaa cttcaagatc
     2941 cgccacaaca tcgaggacgg cagcgtgcag ctcgccgacc actaccagca gaacaccccc
     3001 atcggcgacg gccccgtgct gctgcccgac aaccactacc tgagctacca gtccgccctg
     3061 agcaaagacc ccaacgagaa gcgcgatcac atggtcctgc tggagttcgt gaccgccgcc
     3121 gggatcactc tcggcatgga cgagctgtac aagttctgct acgagaacga ggtgtaatga
     3181 gctagcacaa cttcgtatat acctttctat acgaagttgt gaattcgata tcaagcttat
     3241 cgataatcaa cctctggatt acaaaatttg tgaaagattg actggtattc ttaactatgt
     3301 tgctcctttt acgctatgtg gatacgctgc tttaatgcct ttgtatcatg ctattgcttc
     3361 ccgtatggct ttcattttct cctccttgta taaatcctgg ttgctgtctc tttatgagga
     3421 gttgtggccc gttgtcaggc aacgtggcgt ggtgtgcact gtgtttgctg acgcaacccc
     3481 cactggttgg ggcattgcca ccacctgtca gctcctttcc gggactttcg ctttccccct
     3541 ccctattgcc acggcggaac tcatcgccgc ctgccttgcc cgctgctgga caggggctcg
     3601 gctgttgggc actgacaatt ccgtggtgtt gtcggggaaa tcatcgtcct ttccttggct
     3661 gctcgcctat gttgccacct ggattctgcg cgggacgtcc ttctgctacg tcccttcggc
     3721 cctcaatcca gcggaccttc cttcccgcgg cctgctgccg gctctgcggc ctcttccgcg
     3781 tcttcgcctt cgccctcaga cgagtcggat ctccctttgg gccgcctccc cgcatcgata
     3841 ccgagcgctg ctcgagagat ctacgggtgg catccctgtg acccctcccc agtgcctctc
     3901 ctggccctgg aagttgccac tccagtgccc accagccttg tcctaataaa attaagttgc
     3961 atcattttgt ctgactaggt gtccttctat aatattatgg ggtggagggg ggtggtatgg
     4021 agcaaggggc aagttgggaa gacaacctgt agggcctgcg gggtctattg ggaaccaagc
     4081 tggagtgcag tggcacaatc ttggctcact gcaatctccg cctcctgggt tcaagcgatt
     4141 ctcctgcctc agcctcccga gttgttggga ttccaggcat gcatgaccag gctcagctaa
     4201 tttttgtttt tttggtagag acggggtttc accatattgg ccaggctggt ctccaactcc
     4261 taatctcagg tgatctaccc accttggcct cccaaattgc tgggattaca ggcgtgaacc
     4321 actgctccct tccctgtcct tctgattttg taggtaacca cgtgcggacc gagcggccgc
     4381 aggaacccct agtgatggag ttggccactc cctctctgcg cgctcgctcg ctcactgagg
     4441 ccgggcgacc aaaggtcgcc cgacgcccgg gctttgcccg ggcggcctca gtgagcgagc
     4501 gagcgcgcag ctgcctgcag gggcgcctga tgcggtattt tctccttacg catctgtgcg
     4561 gtatttcaca ccgcatannn nnnnnnnnnn nnnnnnnnnn nnnnnnnnnn nnnnnnnnnn
     4621 nnnnnnnnnn nnnnnnnnnn nnnnnnnnnn nnnnnnnnnn nnnnnnnnnn nnnnnnnnnn
     4681 nnnnnnnnnn nnnnnnnnnn nnnnnnnnnn nnnnnnnnnc nnnnnnnnnn nnnnnnnnnn
     4741 nnnnnnnnnn nnnnnnnnnn nnnnnnnnnn nnnnnnnnnn nnnnnnnnnn nnnnnnnnnn
     4801 nnnnnnnnnn nnnnnnnnnn nnnnnnnnnn nnnnnnnnnn nnnnnnnnnn nnnnnnnnnn
     4861 ncctttgacg ttggagtcca cgttctttaa tagtggactc ttgttccaaa ctggaacaac
     4921 actcaaccct atctcgggct attcttttga tttataaggg attttgccga tttcggccta
     4981 ttggttaaaa aatgagctga tttaacaaaa atttaacgcg aattttaaca aaatattaac
     5041 gtttacaatt ttatggtgca ctctcagtac aatctgctct gatgccgcat agttaagcca
     5101 gccccgacac ccgccaacac ccgctgacgc gccctgacgg gcttgtctgc tcccggcatc
     5161 cgcttacaga caagctgtga ccgtctccgg gagctgcatg tgtcagaggt tttcaccgtc
     5221 atcaccgaaa cgcgcgagac gaaagggcct cgtgatacgc ctatttttat aggttaatgt
     5281 catgataata atggtttctt agacgtcagg tggcactttt cggggaaatg tgcgcggaac
     5341 ccctatttgt ttatttttct aaatacattc aaatatgtat ccgctcatga gacaataacc
     5401 ctgataaatg cttcaataat attgaaaaag gaagagtatg agtattcaac atttccgtgt
     5461 cgcccttatt cccttttttg cggcattttg ccttcctgtt tttgctcacc cagaaacgct
     5521 ggtgaaagta aaagatgctg aagatcagtt gggtgcacga gtgggttaca tcgaactgga
     5581 tctcaacagc ggtaagatcc ttgagagttt tcgccccgaa gaacgttttc caatgatgag
     5641 cacttttaaa gttctgctat gtggcgcggt attatcccgt attgacgccg ggcaagagca
     5701 actcggtcgc cgcatacact attctcagaa tgacttggtt gagtactcac cagtcacaga
     5761 aaagcatctt acggatggca tgacagtaag agaattatgc agtgctgcca taaccatgag
     5821 tgataacact gcggccaact tacttctgac aacgatcgga ggaccgaagg agctaaccgc
     5881 ttttttgcac aacatggggg atcatgtaac tcgccttgat cgttgggaac cggagctgaa
     5941 tgaagccata ccaaacgacg agcgtgacac cacgatgcct gtagcaatgg caacaacgtt
     6001 gcgcaaacta ttaactggcg aactacttac tctagcttcc cggcaacaat taatagactg
     6061 gatggaggcg gataaagttg caggaccact tctgcgctcg gcccttccgg ctggctggtt
     6121 tattgctgat aaatctggag ccggtgagcg tgggtctcgc ggtatcattg cagcactggg
     6181 gccagatggt aagccctccc gtatcgtagt tatctacacg acggggagtc aggcaactat
     6241 ggatgaacga aatagacaga tcgctgagat aggtgcctca ctgattaagc attggtaact
     6301 gtcagaccaa gtttactcat atatacttta gattgattta aaacttcatt tttaatttaa
     6361 aaggatctag gtgaagatcc tttttgataa tctcatgacc aaaatccctt aacgtgagtt
     6421 ttcgttccac tgagcgtcag accccgtaga aaagatcaaa ggatcttctt gagatccttt
     6481 ttttctgcgc gtaatctgct gcttgcaaac aaaaaaacca ccgctaccag cggtggtttg
     6541 tttgccggat caagagctac caactctttt tccgaaggta actggcttca gcagagcgca
     6601 gataccaaat actgtccttc tagtgtagcc gtagttaggc caccacttca agaactctgt
     6661 agcaccgcct acatacctcg ctctgctaat cctgttacca gtggctgctg ccagtggcga
     6721 taagtcgtgt cttaccgggt tggactcaag acgatagtta ccggataagg cgcagcggtc
     6781 gggctgaacg gggggttcgt gcacacagcc cagcttggag cgaacgacct acaccgaact
     6841 gagataccta cagcgtgagc tatgagaaag cgccacgctt cccgaaggga gaaaggcgga
     6901 caggtatccg gtaagcggca gggtcggaac aggagagcgc acgagggagc ttccaggggg
     6961 aaacgcctgg tatctttata gtcctgtcgg gtttcgccac ctctgacttg agcgtcgatt
     7021 tttgtgatgc tcgtcagggg ggcggagcct atggaaaaac gccagcaacg cggccttttt
     7081 acggttcctg gccttttgct ggccttttgc tcacatgt
//
