[The description below was written by a language model from this plasmid's Addgene catalogue record and the feature table of its GenBank file.]
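Description:
pAAV-Ef1a-FAS-NpHR3.0-eYFP-WPRE-pA is a 7.1 kb adeno-associated virus transfer plasmid for Cre-inactivated ("Cre-Off") expression of an optogenetic silencer. It was derived from a pAAV-Ef1a-DIO channelrhodopsin backbone. It is maintained in E. coli through a high-copy ColE1/pUC-type origin with ampicillin selection from the bla gene, and it also carries an f1 phage origin. A recombination-deficient strain is listed for propagation, which is a common choice for plasmids carrying repeats such as the AAV ITRs. Two AAV2 inverted terminal repeats bracket the expression cassette and define the segment that is packaged into recombinant AAV particles when replication and capsid functions are supplied in trans.

Between the ITRs, the human EF-1-alpha promoter, including its first intron, drives strong constitutive transcription of a 1.7 kb synthetic insert. This insert encodes NpHR3.0, an engineered halorhodopsin light-driven chloride pump, fused at its C terminus to EYFP so that expressing cells can be seen. A WPRE follows the coding region to raise transcript stability and expression, and a human growth hormone polyadenylation signal terminates the message.

According to the catalogue entry, the insert is flanked by FAS sites, an alternative lox variant. EYFP is annotated in the forward orientation relative to the promoter, so the fusion is expressed by default. In cells containing Cre, recombination at the FAS sites shuts expression off, restricting it to Cre-negative cells. The feature table annotates neither the FAS sites nor the NpHR3.0 coding region itself, so their exact positions and arrangement cannot be read from it. The annotated Factor Xa site lies inside the WPRE and is probably an incidental sequence match. The construct is intended for producing AAV for light-driven inhibition of neurons that lack Cre.
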