Addgene plasmid #37088: pAAV-Ef1a-FAS-NpHR3.0-eYFP-WPRE-pA
Purpose: Expresses NpHR3.0-EYFP in cells lacking Cre (Cre-Off, flanked by alternative lox FAS sites), for optogenetic inhibition
Depositing lab: Bernardo Sabatini. Depositing organization: Harvard Medical School. Publication: Novel recombinant adeno-associated viruses for Cre activated and inactivated transgene expression in neurons. Saunders A, Johnson CA, Sabatini BL. Front Neural Circuits. 2012 Jul 27;6:47. doi: 10.3389/fncir.2012.00047. eCollection 2012. PubMed 22866029.
Backbone
  Vector backbone: pAAV-Ef1a-DIO-hChR2(H134R)-mCherry-WPRE-pA
  Backbone manufacturer: K. Deisseroth Lab
  Backbone size w/o insert (bp): 5435
  Total vector size (bp): 7118
  Vector type: AAV, Cre/Lox ; Cre-Off
Growth in bacteria
  Bacterial resistance: Ampicillin, 100 μg/mL
  Growth temperature: 37°C
  Growth strain: Stbl3
  Copy number: Unknown
Gene/Insert
  Gene/Insert name: NpHR3.0-EYFP
  Species: Synthetic
  Insert size (bp): 1683
  Promoter: EF1a
  Tag / fusion protein: EYFP (C terminal on insert)
  Cloning method: Restriction Enzyme; 5′ cloning site Asc1 (not destroyed); 3′ cloning site Nhe1 (not destroyed)
  Sequencing primers: 5′ CTTCCATTTCAGGTGTCGTG; 3′ GCAGCGTATCCACATAGCG
Resource information
  A portion of this plasmid was derived from a plasmid made by: Karl Deisseroth Lab, Stanford Univ.
Terms and licenses: Academic/Nonprofit Terms; Industry Terms: Not Available to Industry
How to cite: pAAV-Ef1a-FAS-NpHR3.0-eYFP-WPRE-pA was a gift from Bernardo Sabatini (Addgene plasmid # 37088 ; http://n2t.net/addgene:37088 ; RRID:Addgene_37088)
