>Addgene plasmid #37088 | pAAV-Ef1a-FAS-NpHR3.0-eYFP-WPRE-pA | addgene partial sequence | sequence record 47604 | EF1a-fwd
GTGAGGTACCGGATCCTCTAGAGTCGACTCCGGAACAACTTCGTATATACCTTTCTATACGAAGTTGTGG
CGCGCCGCCACCATGACAGAGACCCTGCCTCCCGTGACCGAGAGTGCCGTGGCCCTTCAAGCCGAGGTTA
CCCAAAGGGAGTTGTTCGAGTTCGTGCTGAACGACCCTTTGCTTGCAAGCAGTCTCTATATCAACATCGC
ACTTGCAGGACTGAGTATACTGCTGTTCGTTTTTATGACCCGAGGACTCGATGATCCACGGGCAAAACTT
ATTGCTGTGTCAACCATCCTTGTGCCTGTCGTCAGCATTGCCTCCTACACTGGATTGGCGAGCGGCCTGA
CAATTTCCGTTCTTGAAATGCCAGCGGGCCATTTTGCAGAAGGCAGCTCAGTGATGCTGGGAGGAGAAGA
GGTAGATGGTGTAGTCACCATGTGGGGACGGTATCTCACCTGGGCACTTTCCACGCCCATGATTCTCCTC
GCTCTGGGTCTCCTGGCCGGAAGCAATGCTACAAAGCTCTTCACAGCTATCACTTTCGATATCGCTATGT
GCGTGACTGGCCTTGCCGCGGCCCTGACTACCTCCTCCCACCTCATGAGATGGTTCTGGTACGCTATCAG
T
