>Addgene plasmid #37088 | pAAV-Ef1a-FAS-NpHR3.0-eYFP-WPRE-pA | addgene partial sequence | sequence record 47605 | WPRE-R 5'-CATAGCGTAAAAGGAGCAACA-3'
TCTTTACAATTTTGTAATCCAGAGGTTGATTATCGATAAGCTTGATATCGAATTCACAACTTCGTATAGA
AAGGTATATACGAAGTTGTGCTAGCTCATTACACCTCGTTCTCGTAGCAGAACTTGTACAGCTCGTCCAT
GCCGAGAGTGATCCCGGCGGCGGTCACGAACTCCAGCAGGACCATGTGATCGCGCTTCTCGTTGGGGTCT
TTGCTCAGGGCGGACTGGTAGCTCAGGTAGTGGTTGTCGGGCAGCAGCACGGGGCCGTCGCCGATGGGGG
TGTTCTGCTGGTAGTGGTCGGCGAGCTGCACGCTGCCGTCCTCGATGTTGTGGCGGATCTTGAAGTTCAC
CTTGATGCCGTTCTTCTGCTTGTCGGCCATGATATAGACGTTGTGGCTGTTGTAGTTGTACTCCAGCTTG
TGCCCCAGGATGTTGCCGTCCTCCTTGAAGTCGATGCCCTTCAGCTCGATGCGGTTCACCAGGGTGTCGC
CCTCGAACTTCACCTCGGCGCGGGTCTTGTAGTTGCCGTCGTCCTTGAAGAAGATGGTGCGCTCCTGGAC
GTAGCCTTCGGGCATGGCGGACTTGAAGAAGTCGTGCTGCTTCATGTGGTCGGGGTAGCGGGCGAAGCAC
TGCAGGCCGTAGCCGAAGGTGGTCACGAGGGTGGGCCAGGGCACGGGCAGCTTGCCGGTGGTGCAGATGA
ACTTCAGGGTCAGCTTGCCGTAGGTGGCATCGCCCTCGCCCTCGCCGGACACGCTGAACTTGTGGCCGTT
TACGTCGCCGTCCAGCTCGACCAGGATGGGCACCACCCCGGTGAACAGCTCCTCGCCCTTGCTCACCACG
TTGATGTCGATCTGGTCCAGGGGGATGTACTCGCCCTCGCTGGTGATCCTGCTCTTGGCG
